Addgene plasmid #26927: pBABEpuro KR ATG3
Depositing lab: Jayanta Debnath. Depositing organization: University of California, San Francisco (UCSF). Publication: ATG12 conjugation to ATG3 regulates mitochondrial homeostasis and cell death. Radoshevich L, Murrow L, Chen N, Fernandez E, Roy S, Fung C, Debnath J. Cell. 2010 Aug 20. 142(4):590-600. 10.1016/j.cell.2010.07.018 PubMed 20723759.
Backbone
  Vector backbone: pBABE-puro
  Backbone size w/o insert (bp): 5169
  Vector type: Mammalian Expression, Retroviral
  Selectable markers: Puromycin
Growth in bacteria
  Bacterial resistance: Ampicillin, 100 μg/mL
  Growth temperature: 37°C
  Growth strain: DH5alpha
  Copy number: High Copy
Gene/Insert
  Gene/Insert name: autophagy-related 3 (yeast) (alt names: Atg3; APG3; Atg3l)
  Species: M. musculus (mouse)
  Insert size (bp): 1100
  Mutation: Changed Lysine 243 to Arginine.
  GenBank ID: NM_026402
  Entrez Gene: Atg3 (a.k.a. 2610016C12Rik, APG3, Apg3l, Atg3l, PC3-96)
  Tag / fusion protein: V5 (C terminal on insert); His (C terminal on insert)
  Cloning method: Restriction Enzyme; 5′ cloning site BamHI (not destroyed); 3′ cloning site EcoRI (not destroyed)
  Sequencing primers: 5′ n/a
Resource information
  A portion of this plasmid was derived from a plasmid made by: Originally cloned from pCMV-SPORT6 vector from Open Biosystems, MMM1013-65573.
Terms and licenses: Academic/Nonprofit Terms; Industry Terms: Not Available to Industry
How to cite: pBABEpuro KR ATG3 was a gift from Jayanta Debnath (Addgene plasmid # 26927)
