[The description below was written by a language model from this plasmid's Addgene catalogue record.]
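Description:
pBABEpuro KR ATG3 is a retroviral mammalian expression plasmid built on the pBABE-puro backbone (about 5.2 kb without insert). It is maintained in E. coli as a high-copy plasmid under ampicillin selection, and it confers puromycin resistance on transduced mammalian cells, so stable populations can be selected. No feature table accompanies the record, so individual regulatory elements are not listed. In general, pBABE-type vectors are Moloney murine leukemia virus-derived: the cloned gene is transcribed from the 5′ LTR, a packaging signal allows the transcript to be incorporated into virions when gag, pol and env are supplied in trans by a packaging cell line, and the puromycin marker is driven by a separate internal promoter.

The payload is a roughly 1.1 kb mouse Atg3 (autophagy-related 3) coding sequence inserted between BamHI and EcoRI sites, both of which are retained. It carries C-terminal V5 and His tags for detection and affinity purification. The cDNA was originally derived from a commercial pCMV-SPORT6 clone. The "KR" in the name refers to the substitution of lysine 243 with arginine. The associated publication concerns covalent conjugation of ATG12 to ATG3 and its role in mitochondrial homeostasis and cell death. In that context, a lysine-to-arginine change is the kind of mutation used to remove a conjugation acceptor site, although the record does not explicitly state that K243 serves this function. The construct is suited to stable retroviral expression of tagged mutant ATG3 in mammalian cells, most likely for comparison with the wild-type protein in studies of autophagy and mitochondrial biology.
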