>Addgene plasmid #26927 | pBABEpuro KR ATG3 | addgene partial sequence | sequence record 33442 | 26927 with pBABE-3
CGATTCCGTCATGGTGATGGTGATGATGACCGGTACGCGTAGAATCGAGACCGAGGAGAGGGTTAGGGAT
AGGCTTACCTTCGAACCGCGGGCCCTCTAGACTCGAGCGGCCGCAAATCATTGTGAAGTGTCTTGTGTAG
TCATATTCTATTGTTGGAATGACAGCTTGAACAAATTTCAAAAAAATTAAAAGATACATATGAACACCAA
GCTCTCCCCCGCCTTCTGCAACTGTCTCAATAATTTTCTTCATCACTTCAGCATGCCTGCATGGGTGAAC
TGAACACATAGGAGGTGGTGGGAGATGAGGATGGTTTTCAATGGTCACTGTTCTCTTCACATGATCTTGA
CTGATGTCTTCATACATGTGCTCAACTGTTAAAGGCTGCCGTTGCTCATCATAGCCAAACAACCATAGCC
GTGGTGTCTGGTAATATTTGTCGTAAGTGATGTACAGATCGTATGTTCTCGTTTGTAAAATAGCATCTTC
ACCTCCAGCGTCAGCCTTAGCTTTGCAGGCTTCCACTATTTTCCTTGTGTCTAGGGTAGCCTCATCTGTT
TCCAACAATCCACTCTCTTCATATTCTTCCATGTCTGCAGCTTCCCCTTCATCTTCCTCGTCTTCTTCAT
CACACAGTGCTGAGCAATCTTGGAGTTTTATACTGTCCTTGCTTTCCAGTGTAATCTCCTTAACTGCTTC
AGTAATTCCTGTAATACCTGTGTTGTGATATGTATCTACCCATCCCCCATCACCATCATCTTCTTCAATG
ATAGCTTCCAATTCATCCGAATACTCCATCTGTTTACACCGCTTGTAGCATGGAACATTTTTGGTTACCA
AAAATTGTTTGTCTGTCGGAAGATATGCCTTCACTTTCAATTCTTCCCCTGTAGCCCATTGCCATGTTGG
ACAGTGGTGGACTAAGTGATCTCCAGCTGCCACAAACTCTTCTGGAGTGATTACACCCGTTTCCTTAAAT
TTTGATTCCTTGAGGACCGGGGTC
