>Addgene plasmid #26927 | pBABEpuro KR ATG3 | addgene partial sequence | sequence record 82956 | puro-variant-R 5'-gtgggcttgtactcggtcat-3'
AAAAGCCTCCTCACTACTTCTGGAATAGCTCAGAGGCCGAGGCGGCCTCGGCCTCTGCATAAATAAAAAA
AATTAGTCAGCCATGGGGCGGAGAATGGGCGGAACTGGGCGGAGTTAGGGGCGGGATGGGCGGAGTTAGG
GGCGGGACTATGGTTGCTGACTAATTGAGATGCATGCTTTGCATACTTCTGCCTGCTGGGGAGCCTGGGG
ACTTTCCACACCTGGTTGCTGACTAATTGAGATGCATGCTTTGCATACTTCTGCCTGCTGGGGAGCCTGG
GGACTTTCCACACCCTAACTGACACACATTCCACAGGGTCGACCACTGTGCTGGCGAATTCCGTCAATGG
TGATGGTGATGATGACCGGTACGCGTAGAATCGAGACCGAGGAGAGGGTTAGGGATAGGCTTACCTTCGA
ACCGCGGGCCCTCTAGACTCGAGCGGCCGCAAATCATTGTGAAGTGTCTTGTGTAGTCATATTCTATTGT
TGGAATGACAGCTTGAACAAATTTCAAAAAAATTAAAAGATACATATGAACACCAAGCTCTCCCCCGCCT
TCTGCAACTGTCTCAATAATTTTCTTCATCACTTCAGCATGCCTGCATGGGTGAACTGAACACATAGGAG
GTGGTGGGAGATGAGGATGGTTTTCAATGGTCACTGTTCTCTTCACATGATCTTGACTGATGTCTTCATA
CATGTGCTCAACTGTTAAAGGCTGCCGTTGCTCATCATAGCCAAACAACCATAGCCGTGGTGTCTGGTAA
TATTTGTCGTAAGTGATGTACAGATCGTATGTTCTCGTTTGTAAAATAGCATCTTCACCTCCAGCGTCAG
CCTTAGCTTTGCAGGCTTCCACTATTTTCCTTGTGTCTAGGGTAGCCTCATCTGTTTCCAACAATCCACT
CTCTTCATATTC
